Addgene plasmid #60687: DJ-1 TEV site pET15b
Purpose: Recombinant protein expression of Park7
Depositing lab: Mark Wilson. Depositing organization: University of Nebraska at Lincoln. Publication: Transient sampling of aggregation-prone conformations causes pathogenic instability of a parkinsonian mutant of DJ-1 at physiological temperature. Milkovic NM, Catazaro J, Lin J, Halouska S, Kizziah JL, Basiaga S, Cerny RL, Powers R, Wilson MA. Protein Sci. 2015 Oct;24(10):1671-85. doi: 10.1002/pro.2762. Epub 2015 Aug 17. PubMed 26234586.
Backbone
  Vector backbone: pET15b
  Backbone manufacturer: Novagen
  Total vector size (bp): 5708
  Vector type: Bacterial Expression
Growth in bacteria
  Bacterial resistance: Ampicillin, 100 μg/mL
  Growth temperature: 37°C
  Growth strain: DH5alpha
  Copy number: High Copy
Gene/Insert
  Gene/Insert name: DJ-1 (alt name: PARK 7)
  Species: H. sapiens (human)
  Mutation: TEV site was inserted (see comments below).
  Entrez Gene: PARK7 (a.k.a. DJ-1, DJ1, GATD2, HEL-S-67p)
  Promoter: T7
  Tag / fusion protein: 6xHis (N terminal on backbone)
  Cloning method: Restriction Enzyme; 5′ cloning site NdeI (not destroyed); 3′ cloning site XhoI (not destroyed)
  Sequencing primers: 5′ T7; 3′ T7term
Terms and licenses: Academic/Nonprofit Terms; Industry Terms: Not Available to Industry
Depositor comments: This construct contains a Tobacco etch virus (TEV) protease recognition sequence (ENLYFQS) after the Thromin recognition site, and just before DJ-1. (Ex. LVPRGSHMENLYFQSASKRAL......)-TEV site italicized. Internal NdeI site of human DJ-1 eliminated by silent mutation (198A->T).
How to cite: DJ-1 TEV site pET15b was a gift from Mark Wilson (Addgene plasmid # 60687 ; http://n2t.net/addgene:60687 ; RRID:Addgene_60687)
