[The description below was written by a language model from this plasmid's Addgene catalogue record.]
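Description:
DJ-1 TEV site pET15b is a bacterial expression plasmid built on the Novagen pET15b backbone for producing recombinant human DJ-1 (PARK7), a protein linked to parkinsonism. It is selected with ampicillin and recorded as high copy, with DH5alpha listed as the propagation strain. The recorded total vector size is 5708 bp. No feature table accompanies the record, so the origin of replication and other backbone elements are not individually documented here.

The human DJ-1 coding sequence was inserted by restriction cloning between the NdeI and XhoI sites, both of which remain intact, and is transcribed from the T7 promoter. T7-driven expression requires a host that supplies T7 RNA polymerase, as is standard for pET vectors, although the record does not name an expression strain. The backbone contributes an N-terminal 6xHis tag for metal-affinity purification, followed by the vector's thrombin recognition site. The distinguishing modification is a tobacco etch virus (TEV) protease recognition sequence placed after the thrombin site and immediately before DJ-1. This gives a second, highly specific option for cleaving the tag from the purified protein. An internal NdeI site in the DJ-1 gene was removed by a silent mutation, which leaves the encoded protein unchanged and keeps the NdeI cloning site usable.

The stated purpose is recombinant expression of Park7. The associated publication concerns the conformational instability of a parkinsonian DJ-1 mutant, which suggests use in preparing protein for biophysical and structural studies.
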