>Addgene plasmid #60687 | DJ-1 TEV site pET15b | addgene partial sequence | sequence record 98456 | T7 5'-TAATACGACTCACTATAGGG-3'
TGTTTACTTTAAGACGGAGATATACCATGGGCAGCAGCCATCATCATCAACGTCACAGCAGCGGCCTGGT
GCCGCGCGGCAGCCATATGGAAAACCTGTATTTTCAGTCTGCTTCCAAAAGAGCTCTGGTCATCCTGGCT
AAAGGAGCAGAGGAAATGGAGACGGTCATCCCTGTAGATGTCATGAGGCGAGCTGGGATTAAGGTCACCG
TTGCAGGCCTGGCTGGAAAAGACCCAGTACAGTGTAGCCGTGATGTGGTCATTTGTCCTGATGCCAGCCT
TGAAGATGCAAAAAAAGAGGGACCTTATGATGTGGTGGTTCTACCAGGAGGTAATCTGGGCGCACAGAAT
TTATCTGAGTCTGCTGCTGTGAAGGAGATACTGAAGGAGCAGGAAAACCGGAAGGGCCTGATAGCCGCCA
TCTGTGCAGGTCCTACTGCTCTGTTGGCTCATGAAATAGGTTTTGGAAGTAAAGTTACAACACACCCTCT
TGCTAAGAGACAAAATGATGAATGGAGGTCATTACACCTACTCTGAGAATCGTGTGG
