>Addgene plasmid #60687 | DJ-1 TEV site pET15b | addgene partial sequence | sequence record 98457 | T7term 5'-GCTAGTTATTGCTCAGCGG-3'
TTAGCAGCCGGATCCTCGAGCTAGTCTTTAAGAACAAGTGGAGCCTTACCTTGAACCGCCACCTCCTTGC
CATTCAGGGCTTCAACAATTGCAAGCGCAAACTCGAAGCTGGTCCCAGGCCCCCGGCTTGTAAGAATCAG
GCCGTCTTTTTCCACACGATTCTCAGAGTAGGTGTAATGACCTCCATTCATCATTTTGTCTTTAGCAAGA
GGGTGTGTTGTAACTTTACTTCCAAAACCTATTTCATGAGCCAACAGAGCAGTAGGACCTGCACAGATGG
CGGCTATCAGGCCCTTCCGGTTTTCCTGCTCCTTCAGTATCTCCTTCACAGCAGCAGACTCAGATAAATT
CTGTGCGCCCAGATTACCTCCTGGTAGAACCACCACATCATAAGGTCCCTCTTTTTTTGCATCTTCAAGG
CTGGCATCAGGACAAATGACCACATCACGGCTACACTGTACTGGGTCTTTTCCAGCCAGGCCTGCAACGG
TGACCTTAATCCCAGCTCGCCTCATGACATCTACAGGGATGACCGTCTCCATTTCCTCTGCTCCTTTAGC
CAGGATGACCAGAGCTCTTTTGGAAGCAGACTGAAAATACAGGTTTTCCATATGGCTGCCGCGAGG
