>Addgene plasmid #60687 | DJ-1 TEV site pET15b | addgene partial sequence | sequence record 99178 | T7term 5'-GCTAGTTATTGCTCAGCGG-3'
GTTAGCAGCCGGATCCTCGAGCTAGTCTTTAAGAACAAGTGGAGCCTTCACTTGAGCCGCCACCTCCTTG
CCATTCAGGGCTTCAACAATTGCAAGCGCAAACTCGAAGCTGGTCCCAGGCCCCCGGCTTGTAAGAATCA
GGCCGTCTTTTTCCACACGATTCTCAGAGTAGGTGTAATGACCTCCATTCATCATTTTGTCTTTAGCAAG
AGGGTGTGTTGTAACTTTACTTCCAAAACCTATTTCATGAGCCAACAGAGCAGTAGGACCTGCACAGATG
GCGGCTATCAGGCCCTTCCGGTTTTCCTGCTCCTTCAGTATCTCCTTCACAGCAGCAGACTCAGATAAAT
TCTGTGCGCCCAGATTACCTCCTGGTAGAACCACCACATCATAAGGTCCCTCTTTTTTTGCATCTTCAAG
GCTGGCATCAGGACAAATGACCACATCACGGCTACACTGTACTGGGTCTTTTCCAGCCAGGCCTGCAACG
GTGACCTTAATCCCAGCTCGCCTCATGACATCTACAGGGATGACCGTCTCCATTTCCTCTGCTCCTTTAG
CCAGGATGACCAGAGCTCTTTTGGAAGCAGACTGAAAATACAGGTTTTCCATATGGCTGCCGCGCGGCAC
CAGGCCGCTGCTGTGATGATGATGATGATGGCTGCTGCCCATGGTATATCTCCTTCTTAAAGTTAAACAA
AATTATTTCTAGAGGGGAATTGTTATCCGCTCACAATTCCCCTATAGTGAGTCGTATTAATTTCGCGGGA
TCGAGATCTCGATCCTCTACGCCGGACGCATCGTGGCCGGCATCACCGGCGCCACAGGTGCGGTTGCTGG
CGCCCTATATCGCCGACATCACCGAT
